Addgene plasmid #45087: pBS-Histone H3 imperfect loop
Depositing lab: Phillip Newmark. Depositing organization: University of Illinois at Urbana-Champaign. Publication: PIWI homologs mediate histone H4 mRNA localization to planarian chromatoid bodies. Rouhana L, Weiss JA, King RS, Newmark PA. Development. 2014 Jul;141(13):2592-601. doi: 10.1242/dev.101618. Epub 2014 Jun 5. PubMed 24903754.
Backbone
  Vector backbone: pBluescript II SK(+)
  Backbone manufacturer: Agilent Technologies
  Backbone size w/o insert (bp): 3000
  Total vector size (bp): 3500
  Vector type: RNAi ; in vitro transcription
Growth in bacteria
  Bacterial resistance: Ampicillin, 100 μg/mL
  Growth temperature: 37°C
  Growth strain: DH5alpha
  Copy number: High Copy
Gene/Insert
  Gene/Insert name: Histone H3 imperfect stem (alt names: Histone H3; HistoneH3; PL06005A1B05)
  Species: Schmidtea mediterranea
  Insert size (bp): 498
  Mutation: stem loop sequence is naturally occurring mutant GGCTCTCTTTAGGGCC
  Promoter: T7 sense, T3 antisense
  Cloning method: Restriction Enzyme; 5′ cloning site EcoRI (unknown if destroyed); 3′ cloning site NotI (unknown if destroyed)
  Sequencing primers: 5′ M13 –20; 3′ M13 reverse
Terms and licenses: Academic/Nonprofit Terms; Industry Terms: Not Available to Industry
How to cite: pBS-Histone H3 imperfect loop was a gift from Phillip Newmark (Addgene plasmid # 45087 ; http://n2t.net/addgene:45087 ; RRID:Addgene_45087)
