[The description below was written by a language model from this plasmid's Addgene catalogue record.]
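Description:
pBS-Histone H3 imperfect loop is a small bacterial cloning and in vitro transcription plasmid built on the pBluescript II SK(+) phagemid backbone, with a total size of about 3.5 kb. It is maintained at high copy number in standard E. coli cloning strains and selected with ampicillin. No feature table accompanies the record, so the backbone elements can only be inferred from the named commercial vector, which normally carries a pUC-type origin, an f1 origin and an ampicillin resistance gene.

The insert is a 498 bp histone H3 cDNA fragment from the planarian Schmidtea mediterranea, cloned between the EcoRI and NotI sites of the polylinker; the record does not say whether those sites survived cloning. Its defining feature is the 3′ stem-loop element characteristic of replication-dependent histone mRNAs. Here the stem-loop is a naturally occurring variant with an imperfect stem rather than an engineered mutation. The insert is flanked by opposing phage promoters, so that T7 polymerase produces sense RNA and T3 polymerase produces antisense RNA.

This arrangement suits the uses listed for the vector, RNAi and in vitro transcription. Either strand can be transcribed to make antisense riboprobes for in situ hybridization or sense control transcripts, and the two strands can be combined to generate double-stranded RNA for gene knockdown in planarians. The associated study concerns PIWI-dependent localization of histone mRNA to planarian chromatoid bodies. The imperfect stem-loop H3 transcript therefore presumably served as a tool or comparison for examining histone mRNA behaviour, although the record does not spell out its exact experimental role.
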