>Addgene plasmid #45087 | pBS-Histone H3 imperfect loop | depositor partial sequence | sequence record 62586 | insert
AACAAAGCAAACTGCTCGTAAAAGTACTGGAGGCAAAGCTCCAAGAAAACAATTGGCTACCAAAGCTGCT
AGGAAGAGCGCACCAGCAACTGGTGGTGTTAAGAAACCTCATAGATATAGACCAGGAACTGTTGCTTTAA
GAGAAATTCGACGTTATCAAAAGAGTACCGAACTTTTAATTAGAAAACTACCATTTCAACGACTAGTTCG
AGAAATTGCACAAGATTTTAAAACTGATTTACGATTTCAAAGTTCAGCTGTTTCAGCTCTACAAGAGGCA
AGTGAAGCTTATCTTGTTGGCTTGTTTGAAGACACCAATTTATGTGCAATTCATGCCAAACGAGTGACAA
TCATGCCAAAAGATATTCAGTTAGCAAGAAGAATAAGAGGAGAAAGAGCTTAACAGTTGTTATTATGTAA
AAGTAAAAGGCTCTCTTTAGGGCCACAAGTAATAATTGTCAATAGATTTAAAATTATTCTAAAAAAAAAA
AAAAAAAA
