>Addgene plasmid #45087 | pBS-Histone H3 imperfect loop | addgene partial sequence | sequence record 64479 | M13_pUC_fwd
CGACTCACTATAGGGCGAATTGGGTACCGGGCCCCCCCTCGAGGTCGACGGTATCGATAAGCTTGATATC
GAATTCCGTTGCTGTCGAACAAAGCAAACTGCTCGTAAAAGTACTGGAGGCAAAGCTCCAAGAAAACAAT
TGGCTACCAAAGCTGCTAGGAAGAGCGCACCAGCAACTGGTGGTGTTAAGAAACCTCATAGATATAGACC
AGGAACTGTTGCTTTAAGAGAAATTCGACGTTATCAAAAGAGTACCGAACTTTTAATTAGAAAACTACCA
TTTCAACGACTAGTTCGAGAAATTGCACAAGATTTTAAAACTGATTTACGATTTCAAAGTTCAGCTGTTT
CAGCTCTACAAGAGGCAAGTGAAGCTTATCTTGTTGGCTTGTTTGAAGACACCAATTTATGTGCAATTCA
TGCCAAACGAGTGACAATCATGCCAAAAGATATTCAGTTAGCAAGAAGAATAAGAGGAGAAAGAGCTTAA
CAGTTGTTATTATGTAAAAGTAAAAGGCTCTCTTTAGGGCCACAAGTAATAATTGTCAATAGATTTAAAA
TTATTCTAAAAAAAAAAAAAAAAAATGCGAGCGGCCGCCACCGCGGTGGAGCTCCAGCTTTTGTTCCCTT
TAGTGAGGGTTAATTGCGCGCTTGGCGTAATCATGGTCATAGCTGTTTCCTGTGTGAAATTGTTATCCGC
TCACAATTCCACACAACATACGAGCCGGAAGCATAAAGTGTAAAGCCTGGGGTGCCTAATGAGTGAGCTA
ACTCACATTAATTGCGTTGCGCTCACTGCCCGCTTTCCAGTCGGGAAACCTGTCGTGCCAGCTGCATTAA
TG
